>Addgene plasmid #123623 | pDDGFP-Leu2d-GgKDELR2 E127Q | addgene full sequence | sequence record 240536 | Addgene NGS Result
GACGAAAGGGCCTCGTGATACGCCTATTTTTATAGGTTAATGTCATGATAATAATGGTTTCTTAGTATGA
TCCAATATCAAAGGAAATGATAGCATTGAAGGATGAGACTAATCCAATTGAGGAGTGGCAGCATATAGAA
CAGCTAAAGGGTAGTGCTGAAGGAAGCATACGATACCCCGCATGGAATGGGATAATATCACAGGAGGTAC
TAGACTACCTTTCATCCTACATAAATAGACGCATATAAGTACGCATTTAAGCATAAACACGCACTATGCC
GTTCTTCTCATGTATATATATATACAGGCAACACGCAGATATAGGTGCGACGTGAACAGTGAGCTGTATG
TGCGCAGCTCGCGTTGCATTTTCGGAAGCGCTCGTTTTCGGAAACGCTTTGAAGTTCCTATTCCGAAGTT
CCTATTCTCTAGAAAGTATAGGAACTTCAGAGCGCTTTTGAAAACCAAAAGCGCTCTGAAGACGCACTTT
CAAAAAACCAAAAACGCACCGGACTGTAACGAGCTACTAAAATATTGCGAATACCGCTTCCACAAACATT
GCTCAAAAGTATCTCTTTGCTATATATCTCTGTGCTATATCCCTATATAACCTACCCATCCACCTTTCGC
TCCTTGAACTTGCATCTAAACTCGACCTCTACATTTTTTATGTTTATCTCTAGTATTACTCTTTAGACAA
AAAAATTGTAGTAAGAACTATTCATAGAGTGAATCGAAAACAATACGAAAATGTAAACATTTCCTATACG
TAGTATATAGAGACAAAATAGAAGAAACCGTTCATAATTTTCTGACCAATGAAGAATCATCAACGCTATC
ACTTTCTGTTCACAAAGTATGCGCAATCCACATCGGTATAGAATATAATCGGGGATGCCTTTATCTTGAA
AAAATGCACCCGCAGCTTCGCTAGTAATCAGTAAACGCGGGAAGTGGAGTCAGGCTTTTTTTATGGAAGA
GAAAATAGACACCAAAGTAGCCTTCTTCTAACCTTAACGGACCTACAGTGCAAAAAGTTATCAAGAGACT
GCATTATAGAGCGCACAAAGGAGAAAAAAAGTAATCTAAGATGCTTTGTTAGAAAAATAGCGCTCTCGGG
ATGCATTTTTGTAGAACAAAAAAGAAGTATAGATTCTTTGTTGGTAAAATAGCGCTCTCGCGTTGCATTT
CTGTTCTGTAAAAATGCAGCTCAGATTCTTTGTTTGAAAAATTAGCGCTCTCGCGTTGCATTTTTGTTTT
ACAAAAATGAAGCACAGATTCTTCGTTGGTAAAATAGCGCTTTCGCGTTGCATTTCTGTTCTGTAAAAAT
GCAGCTCAGATTCTTTGTTTGAAAAATTAGCGCTCTCGCGTTGCATTTTTGTTCTACAAAATGAAGCACA
GATGCTTCGTTCAGGTGGCACTTTTCGGGGAAATGTGCGCGGAACCCCTATTTGTTTATTTTTCTAAATA
CATTCAAATATGTATCCGCTCATGAGACAATAACCCTGATAAATGCTTCAATAATATTGAAAAAGGAAGA
GTATGAGTATTCAACATTTCCGTGTCGCCCTTATTCCCTTTTTTGCGGCATTTTGCCTTCCTGTTTTTGC
TCACCCAGAAACGCTGGTGAAAGTAAAAGATGCTGAAGATCAGTTGGGTGCACGAGTGGGTTACATCGAA
CTGGATCTCAACAGCGGTAAGATCCTTGAGAGTTTTCGCCCCGAAGAACGTTTTCCAATGATGAGCACTT
TTAAAGTTCTGCTATGTGGCGCGGTATTATCCCGTATTGACGCCGGGCAAGAGCAACTCGGTCGCCGCAT
ACACTATTCTCAGAATGACTTGGTTGAGTACTCACCAGTCACAGAAAAGCATCTTACGGATGGCATGACA
GTAAGAGAATTATGCAGTGCTGCCATAACCATGAGTGATAACACTGCGGCCAACTTACTTCTGACAACGA
TCGGAGGACCGAAGGAGCTAACCGCTTTTTTGCACAACATGGGGGATCATGTAACTCGCCTTGATCGTTG
GGAACCGGAGCTGAATGAAGCCATACCAAACGACGAGCGTGACACCACGATGCCTGTAGCAATGGCAACA
ACGTTGCGCAAACTATTAACTGGCGAACTACTTACTCTAGCTTCCCGGCAACAATTAATAGACTGGATGG
AGGCGGATAAAGTTGCAGGACCACTTCTGCGCTCGGCCCTTCCGGCTGGCTGGTTTATTGCTGATAAATC
TGGAGCCGGTGAGCGTGGGTCTCGCGGTATCATTGCAGCACTGGGGCCAGATGGTAAGCCCTCCCGTATC
GTAGTTATCTACACGACGGGGAGTCAGGCAACTATGGATGAACGAAATAGACAGATCGCTGAGATAGGTG
CCTCACTGATTAAGCATTGGTAACTGTCAGACCAAGTTTACTCATATATACTTTAGATTGATTTAAAACT
TCATTTTTAATTTAAAAGGATCTAGGTGAAGATCCTTTTTGATAATCTCATGACCAAAATCCCTTAACGT
GAGTTTTCGTTCCACTGAGCGTCAGACCCCGTAGAAAAGATCAAAGGATCTTCTTGAGATCCTTTTTTTC
TGCGCGTAATCTGCTGCTTGCAAACAAAAAAACCACCGCTACCAGCGGTGGTTTGTTTGCCGGATCAAGA
GCTACCAACTCTTTTTCCGAAGGTAACTGGCTTCAGCAGAGCGCAGATACCAAATACTGTTCTTCTAGTG
TAGCCGTAGTTAGGCCACCACTTCAAGAACTCTGTAGCACCGCCTACATACCTCGCTCTGCTAATCCTGT
TACCAGTGGCTGCTGCCAGTGGCGATAAGTCGTGTCTTACCGGGTTGGACTCAAGACGATAGTTACCGGA
TAAGGCGCAGCGGTCGGGCTGAACGGGGGGTTCGTGCACACAGCCCAGCTTGGAGCGAACGACCTACACC
GAACTGAGATACCTACAGCGTGAGCTATGAGAAAGCGCCACGCTTCCCGAAGGGAGAAAGGCGGACAGGT
ATCCGGTAAGCGGCAGGGTCGGAACAGGAGAGCGCACGAGGGAGCTTCCAGGGGGAAACGCCTGGTATCT
TTATAGTCCTGTCGGGTTTCGCCACCTCTGACTTGAGCGTCGATTTTTGTGATGCTCGTCAGGGGGGCGG
AGCCTATGGAAAAACGCCAGCAACGCGGCCTTTTTACGGTTCCTGGCCTTTTGCTGGCCTTTTGCTCACA
TGTTCTTTCCTGCGTTATCCCCTGATTCTGTGGATAACCGTATTACCGCCTTTGAGTGAGCTGATACCGC
TCGCCGCAGCCGAACGACCGAGCGCAGCGAGTCAGTGAGCGAGGAAGCGGAAGAGCGCCCAATACGCAAA
CCGCCTCTCCCCGCGCGTTGGCCGATTCATTAATGCAGCTGGCACGACAGGTTTCCCGACTGGAAAGCGG
GCAGTGAGCGCAACGCAATTAATGTGAGTTAGCTCACTCATTAGGCACCCCAGGCTTTACACTTTATGCT
TCCGGCTCGTATGTTGTGTGGAATTGTGAGCGGATAACAATTTCACACAGGAAACAGCTATGACCATGAT
TACGCCAAGCGCGCAATTAACCCTCACTAAAGGGAACAAAAGCTGGAGCTCTAGTACGGATTAGAAGCCG
CCGAGCGGGTGACAGCCCTCCGAAGGAAGACTCTCCTCCGTGCGTCCTCGTCTTCACCGGTCGCGTTCCT
GAAACGCAGATGTGCCTCGCGCCGCACTGCTCCGAACAATAAAGATTCTACAATACTAGCTTTTATGGTT
ATGAAGAGGAAAAATTGGCAGTAACCTGGCCCCACAAACCTTCAAATGAACGAATCAAATTAACAACCAT
AGGATGATAATGCGATTAGTTTTTTAGCCTTATTTCTGGGGTAATTAATCAGCGAAGCGATGATTTTTGA
TCTATTAACAGATATATAAATGCAAAAACTGCATAACCACTTTAACTAATACTTTCAACATTTTCGGTTT
GTATTACTTCTTATTCAAATGTAATAAAAGTATCAACAAAAAATTGTTAATATACCTCTATACTTTAACG
TCAAGGAGAAAAAACCCCGGATTCTAGAACTAGTGGATCCCCCATGAACATCTTCAGATTGACCGGTGAT
TTGTCTCATTTGGCTGCCATTATTATCCTGTTGTTGAAGATCTGGAAGTCTAGATCTTGTGCTGGTATTT
CTGGTAAGTCTCAGTTGTTGTTTGCTTTGGTTTTCACCACCAGATACTTGGATTTGTTCACCTCCTTCAT
CAGCTTGTACAACACTTCTATGAAGCTGATCTACATTGCTTGTTCTTACGCTACCGTTTACCTGATCTAT
ATGAAGTTCAAGGCTACCTACGATGGTAACCATGATACTTTCAGAGTCGAATTCTTGATCGTTCCAGTTG
GTGGTTTGTCTTTCTTGGTTAATCACGATTTCTCCCCATTGGAAATTTTGTGGACTTTCTCCATCTACTT
GCAATCCGTTGCTATTTTGCCACAGTTGTTCATGATTTCTAAGACCGGTGAAGCTGAAACCATTACTACT
CACTACTTGTTTTTCTTGGGCTTGTATAGAGCCTTGTACTTGGTTAACTGGATTTGGAGGTATTACTTCG
AAGGTTTCTTCGATTTGATTGCTGTTGTTGCTGGTGTTGTTCAAACTGTCTTGTACTGTGATTTCTTCTA
CTTGTACGTTACCAAGGTCTTGAAGGGTAAGAAATTGTCTTTGCCAGCTGGGGAAAATTTATATTTTCAA
GGTCAATTTTCTAAAGGTGAAGAATTATTCACTGGCGTTGTCCCAATTTTGGTTGAATTAGATGGTGATG
TTAATGGTCACAAATTTTCTGTCTCCGGTGAAGGTGAAGGTGACGCTACTTACGGTAAATTGACCTTAAA
ATTTATTTGTACTACTGGTAAATTGCCAGTTCCATGGCCAACCTTAGTCACTACTTTCGGTTATGGTGTT
CAATGTTTTGCGAGATACCCAGATCATATGAAACAACATGACTTTTTCAAGTCTGCCATGCCAGAAGGTT
ATGTTCAAGAAAGAACTATTTTTTTCAAAGATGACGGTAACTACAAGACCAGAGCTGAAGTCAAGTTTGA
AGGTGATACCTTAGTTAATAGAATCGAATTAAAAGGTATTGATTTTAAAGAAGATGGTAACATTTTAGGT
CACAAATTGGAATACAACTATAACTCTCACAATGTTTACATCATGGCTGACAAACAAAAGAATGGTATCA
AAGTTAACTTCAAAATTAGACACAACATTGAAGATGGTTCTGTTCAATTAGCTGACCATTATCAACAAAA
TACTCCAATTGGTGATGGTCCAGTCTTGTTACCAGACAACCATTACTTATCCACTCAATCTGCCTTATCC
AAAGATCCAAACGAAAAGAGAGACCACATGGTCTTGTTAGAATTTGTTACTGCTGCTGGTATTACCCATG
GTATGGATGAATTGTACAAACACCACCACCATCATCATCATCATTAACTGCAGGAATTCGATATCAAGCT
TATCGATACCGTCGACCTCGAGTCATGTAATTAGTTATGTCACGCTTACATTCACGCCCTCCCCCCACAT
CCGCTCTAACCGAAAAGGAAGGAGTTAGACAACCTGAAGTCTAGGTCCCTATTTATTTTTTTATAGTTAT
GTTAGTATTAAGAACGTTATTTATATTTCAAATTTTTCTTTTTTTTCTGTACAGACGCGTGTACGCATGT
AACATTATACTGAAAACCTTGCTTGAGAAGGTTTTGGGACGCTCGAAGGCTTTAATTTGCGGCCGGTACC
CAATTCGCCCTATAGTGAGTCGTATTACGCGCGCTCACTGGCCGTCGTTTTACAACGTCGTGACTGGGAA
AACCCTGGCGTTACCCAACTTAATCGCCTTGCAGCACATCCCCCTTTCGCCAGCTGGCGTAATAGCGAAG
AGGCCCGCACCGATCGCCCTTCCCAACAGTTGCGCAGCCTGAATGGCGAATGG
[124 nt withheld, positions 6004-6127]
CGCCGGCAAATGGTCAGGTCATTGAGTGTTTTTTATTTGTTGTATTTTTTTTTTTTTAGAGAAAATCCTC
CAATATATAAATTAGGAATCATAGTTTCATGATTTTCTGTTACACCTAACTTTTTGTGTGGTGCCCTCCT
CCTTGTCAATATTAATGTTAAAGTGCAATTCTTTTTCCTTATCACGTTGAGCCATTAGTATCAATTTGCT
TACCTGTATTCCTTTACATCCTCCTTTTTCTCCTTCTTGATAAATGTATGTAGATTGCGTATATAGTTTC
GTCTACCCTATGAACATATTCCATTTTGTAATTTCGTGTCGTTTCTATTATGAATTTCATTTATAAAGTT
TATGTACAAATATCATAAAAAAAGAGAATCTTTTTAAGCAAGGATTTTCTTAACTTCTTCGGCGACAGCA
TCACCGACTTCGGTGGTACTGTTGGAACCACCTAAATCACCAGTTCTGATACCTGCATCCAAAACCTTTT
TAACTGCATCTTCAATGGCCTTACCTTCTTCAGGCAAGTTCAATGACAATTTCAACATCATTGCAGCAGA
CAAGATAGTGGCGATAGGGTTGACCTTATTCTTTGGCAAATCTGGAGCAGAACCGTGGCATGGTTCGTAC
AAACCAAATGCGGTGTTCTTGTCTGGCAAAGAGGCCAAGGACGCAGATGGCAACAAACCCAAGGAACCTG
GGATAACGGAGGCTTCATCGGAGATGATATCACCAAACATGTTGCTGGTGATTATAATACCATTTAGGTG
GGTTGGGTTCTTAACTAGGATCATGGCGGCAGAATCAATCAATTGATGTTGAACCTTCAATGTAGGGAAT
TCGTTCTTGATGGTTTCCTCCACAGTTTTTCTCCATAATCTTGAAGAGGCCAAAACATTAGCTTTATCCA
AGGACCAAATAGGCAATGGTGGCTCATGTTGTAGGGCCATGAAAGCGGCCATTCTTGTGATTCTTTGCAC
TTCTGGAACGGTGTATTGTTCACTATCCCAAGCGACACCATCACCATCGTCTTCCTTTCTCTTACCAAAG
TAAATACCTCCCACTAATTCTCTGACAACAACGAAGTCAGTACCTTTAGCAAATTGTGGCTTGATTGGAG
ATAAGTCTAAAAGAGAGTCGGATGCAAAGTTACATGGTCTTAAGTTGGCGTACAATTGAAGTTCTTTACG
GATTTTTAGTAAACCTTGTTCAGGTCTAACACTACCGGTACCCCATTTAGGACCACCCACAGCACCTAAC
AAAACGGCATCAGCCTTCTTGGAGGCTTCCAGCGCCTCATCTGGAAGTGGAACACCTGTAGCATCGATAG
CAGCACCACCAATTAAATGATTTTCGAAATCGAACTTGACATTGGAACGAACATCAGAAATAGCTTTAAG
AACCTTAATGGCTTCGGCTGTGATTTCTTGACCAACGTGGTCACCTGGCAAAACGACGATCTTCTTAGGG
GCAGACATTACAATGGTATATCCTTGAAATATATATAAAAAAAGGCGCCTTAGACCGCTCGGCCAAACAA
C
[91 nt withheld, positions 7669-7759]
A
[49 nt withheld, positions 7761-7809]
CCTTTGACGTTGGAGTCCACGTTCTTT
[37 nt withheld, positions 7837-7873]
ACCCTATCTCGGTCTATTCTTTTGATTTATAAGGGATTTTGCCGATTTCGGCCTATTGGTTAAAAAATGA
GCTGATTTAACAAAAATTTAACGCGAATTTTAACAAAATATTAACGCTTACAATTTCCTGATGCGGTATT
TTCTCCTTACGCATCTGTGCGGTATTTCACACCGCATAGGGTAATAACTGATATAATTAAATTGAAGCTC
TAATTTGTGAGTTTAGTATACATGCATTTACTTATAATACAGTTTTTTAGTTTTGCTGGCCGCATCTTCT
CAAATATGCTTCCCAGCCTGCTTTTCTGTAACGTTCACCCTCTACCTTAGCATCCCTTCCCTTTGCAAAT
AGTCCTCTTCCAACAATAATAATGTCAGATCCTGTAGAGACCACATCATCCACGGTTCTATACTGTTGAC
CCAATGCGTCTCCCTTGTCATCTAAACCCACACCGGGTGTCATAATCAACCAATCGTAACCTTCATCTCT
TCCACCCATGTCTCTTTGAGCAATAAAGCCGATAACAAAATCTTTGTCGCTCTTCGCAATGTCAACAGTA
CCCTTAGTATATTCTCCAGTAGATAGGGAGCCCTTGCATGACAATTCTGCTAACATCAAAAGGCCTCTAG
GTTCCTTTGTTACTTCTTCTGCCGCCTGCTTCAAACCGCTAACAATACCTGGGCCCACCACACCGTGTGC
ATTCGTAATGTCTGCCCATTCTGCTATTCTGTATACACCCGCAGAGTACTGCAATTTGACTGTATTACCA
ATGTCAGCAAATTTTCTGTCTTCGAAGAGTAAAAAATTGTACTTGGCGGATAATGCCTTTAGCGGCTTAA
CTGTGCCCTCCATGGAAAAATCAGTCAAGATATCCACATGTGTTTTTAGTAAACAAATTTTGGGACCTAA
TGCTTCAACTAACTCCAGTAATTCCTTGGTGGTACGAACATCCAATGAAGCACACAAGTTTGTTTGCTTT
TCGTGCATGATATTAAATAGCTTGGCAGCAACAGGACTAGGATGAGTAGCAGCACGTTCCTTATATGTAG
CTTTCGACATGATTTATCTTCGTTTCCTGCAGGTTTTTGTTCTGTGCAGTTGGGTTAAGAATACTGGGCA
ATTTCATGTTTCTTCAACACTACATATGCGTATATATACCAATCTAAGTCTGTGCTCCTTCCTTCGTTCT
TCCTTCTGTTCGGAGATTACCGAATCAAAAAAATTTCAAGGAAACCGAAATCAAAAAAAAGAATAAAAAA
AAAATGATGAATTGAAAAGGTGGTATGGTGCACTCTCAGTACAATCTGCTCTGATGCCGCATAGTTAAGC
CAGCCCCGACACCCGCCAACACCCGCTGACGCGCCCTGACGGGCTTGTCTGCTCCCGGCATCCGCTTACA
GACAAGCTGTGACCGTCTCCGGGAGCTGCATGTGTCAGAGGTTTTCACCGTCATCACCGAAACGCGCGA
Features (pLannotate 1.2.2; 26 found; start..end, strand, type, name):
     69..1411    +  rep_origin     2μ ori: yeast 2μ plasmid origin of replication
   1438..1542    +  promoter       AmpR promoter: bla
   1543..2403    +  CDS            AmpR: β-lactamase; bla; confers resistance to ampicillin, carbenicillin, and related antibiotics
   2574..3162    +  rep_origin     ori: high-copy-number ColE1/pMB1/pBR322/pUC origin of replication
   3345..3437    +  CDS            lacI (fragment): lac repressor; lacI; The lac repressor binds to the lac operator to inhibit transcription in E. coli. This inhibition can be relieved by adding lactose or isopropyl-β-D-thiogalactopyranoside (IPTG).
   3450..3471    +  protein_bind   CAP binding site: CAP binding activates transcription in the presence of cAMP. E. coli catabolite activator protein
   3486..3516    +  promoter       lac promoter: promoter for the E. coli lac operon
   3524..3540    +  protein_bind   lac operator: The lac repressor binds to the lac operator to inhibit transcription in E. coli. This inhibition can be relieved by adding lactose or isopropyl-β-D-thiogalactopyranoside (IPTG). lac repressor encoded by lacI
   3585..3603    +  promoter       T3 promoter: promoter for bacteriophage T3 RNA polymerase
   3627..4068    +  promoter       GAL1 promoter: S. cerevisiae GAL1; inducible promoter, regulated by Gal4
   4083..4103    +  misc_feature   MCS (fragment): pBluescript multiple cloning site
   4104..4739    +  CDS            KDELR2: ERD22_CHICK - Experimental evidence at protein level: Swiss-Prot protein existence level 1. Receptor for the C-terminal sequence motif K-D-E-L that is present on endoplasmic reticulum resident proteins and that mediates their recycling from the Golgi back to the endoplasmic reticulum (By similarity). Binding is pH dependent, and is optimal at pH 5-5.4 (PubMed:30846601). From Gallus gallus (Chicken).
   4770..5480    +  CDS            GFPmut3: GFPmut3 is a basic (constitutively fluorescent) green fluorescent protein published in 1996, derived from Aequorea victoria. It is reported to be a very rapidly-maturing weak dimer.
   5508..5552    +  misc_feature   MCS (fragment): pBluescript multiple cloning site
   5553..5800    +  terminator     CYC1 terminator: S. cerevisiae CYC1; transcription terminator for CYC1
   5819..5837    -  promoter       T7 promoter: promoter for bacteriophage T7 RNA polymerase
   5845..6000    +  CDS            lacZα (fragment): LacZα fragment of β-galactosidase; lacZ fragment
   6004..6134    +  rep_origin     f1 ori (fragment) (sequence partly withheld): f1 bacteriophage origin of replication; arrow indicates direction of (+) strand synthesis
   6511..7605    -  CDS            LEU2: 3-isopropylmalate dehydrogenase, required for leucine biosynthesis; S. cerevisiae LEU2; yeast auxotrophic marker
   7609..7634    -  promoter       LEU2 promoter (fragment): S. cerevisiae LEU2
   7668..7999    +  rep_origin     f1 ori (fragment) (sequence partly withheld): f1 bacteriophage origin of replication; arrow indicates direction of (+) strand synthesis
   8000..8051    -  misc_feature   bom (fragment): basis of mobility region from pBR322
   8130..8933    -  CDS            URA3: orotidine-5'-phosphate decarboxylase, required for uracil biosynthesis; S. cerevisiae URA3; yeast auxotrophic marker, counterselectable with 5-fluoroorotic acid (5-FOA)
   8934..9149    -  promoter       URA3 promoter: S. cerevisiae URA3
   9157..9206    -  misc_feature   bom (fragment): basis of mobility region from pBR322
   9308..1       -  CDS            rop (fragment) (across the origin): Rop protein, which maintains plasmids at low copy number; rop
