[The description below was written by a language model from this plasmid's Addgene catalogue record and pLannotate feature annotations shown in this document.]
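Description:
pDDGFP-Leu2d-GgKDELR2 E127Q is a 9.3 kb episomal yeast expression plasmid built on the pDDGFP-Leu2d backbone for galactose-inducible production of a GFP-tagged membrane protein in Saccharomyces cerevisiae. It is a shuttle vector. In E. coli it replicates at high copy from a ColE1/pUC-type origin and is selected with ampicillin through the bla gene. In yeast it is maintained by the 2μ origin and carries two auxotrophic markers, URA3 with its own promoter and LEU2. The annotation shows only a short fragment of the LEU2 promoter upstream of LEU2. This fits the "Leu2d" name, which refers to a promoter-crippled allele that favours cells with elevated plasmid copy number under leucine-free selection. The LEU2 cassette sits between the two annotated fragments of the f1 origin. Remnants of the pBluescript-type lac/lacZα region and T3 and T7 promoters are also present.

The expression cassette consists of the GAL1 promoter, the chicken (Gallus gallus) KDELR2 coding sequence and the CYC1 terminator. KDELR2 encodes the KDEL receptor, which retrieves ER-resident proteins bearing a C-terminal K-D-E-L motif from the Golgi in a pH-dependent manner. This version carries a Glu127Gln substitution. The insert was introduced by ligation-independent cloning, in frame with a backbone-encoded C-terminal TEV–GFP–His tag. The feature table annotates the GFP as GFPmut3 but does not separately mark the protease site or the histidine tag. The GFP fusion lets expression and protein behaviour be followed by fluorescence, the His tag allows affinity purification, and the TEV site allows the tag to be removed. The associated work concerns the structural basis of pH-dependent KDEL receptor function, so the construct appears intended for producing the mutant receptor for study alongside the wild type, although the record does not state the specific role of E127.
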