Addgene plasmid #123623: pDDGFP-Leu2d-GgKDELR2 E127Q
Purpose: Expresses GgKDELR2 with Glu127Gln mutation in S. cerevisiae cells using Galactose induction, -URA and -Leu selection
Depositing lab: Simon Newstead. Depositing organization: University of Oxford. Publication: Structural basis for pH-dependent retrieval of ER proteins from the Golgi by the KDEL receptor. Brauer P, Parker JL, Gerondopoulos A, Zimmermann I, Seeger MA, Barr FA, Newstead S. Science. 2019 Mar 8;363(6431):1103-1107. doi: 10.1126/science.aaw2859. PubMed 30846601.
Backbone
  Vector backbone: pDDGFP-Leu2d
  Backbone manufacturer: Plasmid #58352
  Vector type: Yeast Expression
Growth in bacteria
  Bacterial resistance: Ampicillin, 100 μg/mL
  Growth temperature: 37°C
  Growth strain: DH5alpha
  Copy number: High Copy
Gene/Insert
  Gene/Insert name: KDELR2
  Species: G. gallus (chicken)
  Insert size (bp): 696
  Mutation: Glu127Gln
  Entrez Gene: KDELR2
  Tag / fusion protein: TEV-GFP-His (C terminal on backbone)
  Cloning method: Ligation Independent Cloning
Terms and licenses: Academic/Nonprofit Terms; Industry Terms: Not Available to Industry
How to cite: pDDGFP-Leu2d-GgKDELR2 E127Q was a gift from Simon Newstead (Addgene plasmid # 123623 ; http://n2t.net/addgene:123623 ; RRID:Addgene_123623)
